>Addgene plasmid #14405 | pAG413GAL-Cerulean-ccdB | depositor full sequence | sequence record 8068 | Author sequence
GACGAAAGGGCCTCGTGATACGCCTATTTTTATAGGTTAATGTCATGATAATAATGGTTTCTTAGGACGG
ATCGCTTGCCTGTAACTTACACGCGCCTCGTATCTTTTAATGATGGAATAATTTGGGAATTTACTCTGTG
TTTATTTATTTTTATGTTTTGTATTTGGATTTTAGAAAGTAAATAAAGAAGGTAGAAGAGTTACGGAATG
AAGAAAAAAAAATAAACAAAGGTTTAAAAAATTTCAACAAAAAGCGTACTTTACATATATATTTATTAGA
CAAGAAAAGCAGATTAAATAGATATACATTCGATTAACGATAAGTAAAATGTAAAATCACAGGATTTTCG
TGTGTGGTCTTCTACACAGACAAGATGAAACAATTCGGCATTAATACCTGAGAGCAGGAAGAGCAAGATA
AAAGGTAGTATTTGTTGGCGATCCCCCTAGAGTCTTTTACATCTTCGGAAAACAAAAACTATTTTTTCTT
TAATTTCTTTTTTTACTTTCTATTTTTAATTTATATATTTATATTAAAAAATTTAAATTATAATTATTTT
TATAGCACGTGATGAAAAGGACCCAGGTGGCACTTTTCGGGGAAATGTGCGCGGAACCCCTATTTGTTTA
TTTTTCTAAATACATTCAAATATGTATCCGCTCATGAGACAATAACCCTGATAAATGCTTCAATAATATT
GAAAAAGGAAGAGTATGAGTATTCAACATTTCCGTGTCGCCCTTATTCCCTTTTTTGCGGCATTTTGCCT
TCCTGTTTTTGCTCACCCAGAAACGCTGGTGAAAGTAAAAGATGCTGAAGATCAGTTGGGTGCACGAGTG
GGTTACATCGAACTGGATCTCAACAGCGGTAAGATCCTTGAGAGTTTTCGCCCCGAAGAACGTTTTCCAA
TGATGAGCACTTTTAAAGTTCTGCTATGTGGCGCGGTATTATCCCGTATTGACGCCGGGCAAGAGCAACT
CGGTCGCCGCATACACTATTCTCAGAATGACTTGGTTGAGTACTCACCAGTCACAGAAAAGCATCTTACG
GATGGCATGACAGTAAGAGAATTATGCAGTGCTGCCATAACCATGAGTGATAACACTGCGGCCAACTTAC
TTCTGACAACGATCGGAGGACCGAAGGAGCTAACCGCTTTTTTGCACAACATGGGGGATCATGTAACTCG
CCTTGATCGTTGGGAACCGGAGCTGAATGAAGCCATACCAAACGACGAGCGTGACACCACGATGCCTGTA
GCAATGGCAACAACGTTGCGCAAACTATTAACTGGCGAACTACTTACTCTAGCTTCCCGGCAACAATTAA
TAGACTGGATGGAGGCGGATAAAGTTGCAGGACCACTTCTGCGCTCGGCCCTTCCGGCTGGCTGGTTTAT
TGCTGATAAATCTGGAGCCGGTGAGCGTGGGTCTCGCGGTATCATTGCAGCACTGGGGCCAGATGGTAAG
CCCTCCCGTATCGTAGTTATCTACACGACGGGGAGTCAGGCAACTATGGATGAACGAAATAGACAGATCG
CTGAGATAGGTGCCTCACTGATTAAGCATTGGTAACTGTCAGACCAAGTTTACTCATATATACTTTAGAT
TGATTTAAAACTTCATTTTTAATTTAAAAGGATCTAGGTGAAGATCCTTTTTGATAATCTCATGACCAAA
ATCCCTTAACGTGAGTTTTCGTTCCACTGAGCGTCAGACCCCGTAGAAAAGATCAAAGGATCTTCTTGAG
ATCCTTTTTTTCTGCGCGTAATCTGCTGCTTGCAAACAAAAAAACCACCGCTACCAGCGGTGGTTTGTTT
GCCGGATCAAGAGCTACCAACTCTTTTTCCGAAGGTAACTGGCTTCAGCAGAGCGCAGATACCAAATACT
GTCCTTCTAGTGTAGCCGTAGTTAGGCCACCACTTCAAGAACTCTGTAGCACCGCCTACATACCTCGCTC
TGCTAATCCTGTTACCAGTGGCTGCTGCCAGTGGCGATAAGTCGTGTCTTACCGGGTTGGACTCAAGACG
ATAGTTACCGGATAAGGCGCAGCGGTCGGGCTGAACGGGGGGTTCGTGCACACAGCCCAGCTTGGAGCGA
ACGACCTACACCGAACTGAGATACCTACAGCGTGAGCTATGAGAAAGCGCCACGCTTCCCGAAGGGAGAA
AGGCGGACAGGTATCCGGTAAGCGGCAGGGTCGGAACAGGAGAGCGCACGAGGGAGCTTCCAGGGGGAAA
CGCCTGGTATCTTTATAGTCCTGTCGGGTTTCGCCACCTCTGACTTGAGCGTCGATTTTTGTGATGCTCG
TCAGGGGGGCGGAGCCTATGGAAAAACGCCAGCAACGCGGCCTTTTTACGGTTCCTGGCCTTTTGCTGGC
CTTTTGCTCACATGTTCTTTCCTGCGTTATCCCCTGATTCTGTGGATAACCGTATTACCGCCTTTGAGTG
AGCTGATACCGCTCGCCGCAGCCGAACGACCGAGCGCAGCGAGTCAGTGAGCGAGGAAGCGGAAGAGCGC
CCAATACGCAAACCGCCTCTCCCCGCGCGTTGGCCGATTCATTAATGCAGCTGGCACGACAGGTTTCCCG
ACTGGAAAGCGGGCAGTGAGCGCAACGCAATTAATGTGAGTTACCTCACTCATTAGGCACCCCAGGCTTT
ACACTTTATGCTTCCGGCTCCTATGTTGTGTGGAATTGTGAGCGGATAACAATTTCACACAGGAAACAGC
TATGACCATGATTACGCCAAGCGCGCAATTAACCCTCACTAAAGGGAACAAAAGCTGGAGCTCTAGTACG
GATTAGAAGCCGCCGAGCGGGCGACAGCCCTCCGACGGAAGACTCTCCTCCGTGCGTCCTCGTCTTCACC
GGTCGCGTTCCTGAAACGCAGATGTGCCTCGCGCCGCACTGCTCCGAACAATAAAGATTCTACAATACTA
GCTTTTATGGTTATGAAGAGGAAAAATTGGCAGTAACCTGGCCCCACAAACCTTCAAATTAACGAATCAA
ATTAACAACCATAGGATGATAATGCGATTAGTTTTTTAGCCTTATTTCTGGGGTAATTAATCAGCGAAGC
GATGATTTTTGATCTATTAACAGATATATAAATGGAAAAGCTGCATAACCACTTTAACTAATACTTTCAA
CATTTTCAGTTTGTATTACTTCTTATTCAAATGTCATAAAAGTATCAACAAAAAATTGTTAATATACCTC
TATACTTTAACGTCAAGGAGAAAAAACCCCGGATTCTAGAACTAGTGGATCCCCCGGGACAAAATGGTGA
GCAAGGGCGAGGAGCTGTTCACCGGGGTGGTGCCCATCCTGGTCGAGCTGGACGGCGACGTAAACGGCCA
CAAGTTCAGCGTGTCCGGCGAGGGCGAGGGCGATGCCACCTACGGCAAGCTGACCCTGAAGTTCATCTGC
ACCACCGGCAAGCTGCCCGTGCCCTGGCCCACCCTCGTGACCACCCTGACCTGGGGCGTGCAGTGCTTCG
CCCGCTACCCCGACCACATGAAGCAGCACGACTTCTTCAAGTCCGCCATGCCCGAAGGCTACGTCCAGGA
GCGCACCATCTTCTTCAAGGACGACGGCAACTACAAGACCCGCGCCGAGGTGAAGTTCGAGGGCGACACC
CTGGTGAACCGCATCGAGCTGAAGGGCATCGACTTCAAGGAGGACGGCAACATCCTGGGGCACAAGCTGG
AGTACAACTACATCAGCGACAACGTCTATATCACCGCCGACAAGCAGAAGAACGGCATCAAGGCCAACTT
CAAGATCCGCCACAACATCGAGGACGGCAGCGTGCAGCTCGCCGACCACTACCAGCAGAACACCCCCATC
GGCGACGGCCCCGTGCTGCTGCCCGACAACCACTACCTGAGCACCCAGTCCAAGCTGAGCAAAGACCCCA
ACGAGAAGCGCGATCACATGGTCCTGCTGGAGTTCGTGACCGCCGCCGGGATCACTCTCGGCATGGACGA
GCTGTACAAGGGTGGACCAGGTGGTGGACATCAAACAAGTTTGTACAAAAAAGCTGAACGAGAAACGTAA
AATGATATAAATATCAATATATTAAATTAGATTTTGCATAAAAAACAGACTACATAATACTGTAAAACAC
AACATATCCAGTCACTATGGCGGCCGCATTAGGCACCCCAGGCTTTACACTTTATGCTTCCGGCTCGTAT
AATGTGTGGATTTTGAGTTAGGATCCGTCGAGATTTTCAGGAGCTAAGGAAGCTAAAATGGAGAAAAAAA
TCACTGGATATACCACCGTTGATATATCCCAATGGCATCGTAAAGAACATTTTGAGGCATTTCAGTCAGT
TGCTCAATGTACCTATAACCAGACCGTTCAGCTGGATATTACGGCCTTTTTAAAGACCGTAAAGAAAAAT
AAGCACAAGTTTTATCCGGCCTTTATTCACATTCTTGCCCGCCTGATGAATGCTCATCCGGAATTCCGTA
TGGCAATGAAAGACGGTGAGCTGGTGATATGGGATAGTGTTCACCCTTGTTACACCGTTTTCCATGAGCA
AACTGAAACGTTTTCATCGCTCTGGAGTGAATACCACGACGATTTCCGGCAGTTTCTACACATATATTCG
CAAGATGTGGCGTGTTACGGTGAAAACCTGGCCTATTTCCCTAAAGGGTTTATTGAGAATATGTTTTTCG
TCTCAGCCAATCCCTGGGTGAGTTTCACCAGTTTTGATTTAAACGTGGCCAATATGGACAACTTCTTCGC
CCCCGTTTTCACCATGGGCAAATATTATACGCAAGGCGACAAGGTGCTGATGCCGCTGGCGATTCAGGTT
CATCATGCCGTCTGTGATGGCTTCCATGTCGGCAGAATGCTTAATGAATTACAACAGTACTGCGATGAGT
GGCAGGGCGGGGCGTAAACGCCGCGTGGATCCGGCTTACTAAAAGCCAGATAACAGTATGCGTATTTGCG
CGCTGATTTTTGCGGTATAAGAATATATACTGATATGTATACCCGAAGTATGTCAAAAAGAGGTATGCTA
TGAAGCAGCGTATTACAGTGACAGTTGACAGCGACAGCTATCAGTTGCTCAAGGCATATATGATGTCAAT
ATCTCCGGTCTGGTAAGCACAACCATGCAGAATGAAGCCCGTCGTCTGCGTGCCGAACGCTGGAAAGCGG
AAAATCAGGAAGGGATGGCTGAGGTCGCCCGGTTTATTGAAATGAACGGCTCTTTTGCTGACGAGAACAG
GGGCTGGTGAAATGCAGTTTAAGGTTTACACCTATAAAAGAGAGAGCCGTTATCGTCTGTTTGTGGATGT
ACAGAGTGATATTATTGACACGCCCGGGCGACGGATGGTGATCCCCCTGGCCAGTGCACGTCTGCTGTCA
GATAAAGTCTCCCGTGAACTTTACCCGGTGGTGCATATCGGGGATGAAAGCTGGCGCATGATGACCACCG
ATATGGCCAGTGTGCCGGTCTCCGTTATCGGGGAAGAAGTGGCTGATCTCAGCCACCGCGAAAATGACAT
CAAAAACGCCATTAACCTGATGTTCTGGGGAATATAAATGTCAGGCTCCCTTATACACAGCCAGTCTGCA
GGTCGACCATAGTGACTGGATATGTTGTGTTTTACAGTATTATGTAGTCTGTTTTTTATGCAAAATCTAA
TTTAATATATTGATATTTATATCATTTTACGTTTCTCGTTCAGCTTTCTTGTACAAAGTGGTTCGATGTC
ATGTAATTAGTTATGTCACGCTTACATTCACGCCCTCCCCCCACATCCGCTCTAACCGAAAAGGAAGGAG
TTAGACAACCTGAAGTCTAGGTCCCTATTTATTTTTTTATAGTTATGTTAGTATTAAGAACGTTATTTAT
ATTTCAAATTTTTCTTTTTTTTCTGTACAGACGCGTGTACGCATGTAACATTATACTGAAAACCTTGCTT
GAGAAGGTTTTGGGACGCTCGAAGGCTTTAATTTGCGGCCGGTACCCAATTCGCCCTATAGTGAGTCGTA
TTACGCGCGCTCACTGGCCGTCGTTTTACAACGTCGTGACTGGGAAAACCCTGGCGTTACCCAACTTAAT
CGCCTTGCAGCACATCCCCCTTTCGCCAGCTGGCGTAATAGCGAAGAGGCCCGCACCGATCGCCCTTCCC
AACAGTTGCGCAGCCTGAATGGCGAATGGCGCG
[124 nt withheld, positions 6194-6317]
C
[91 nt withheld, positions 6319-6409]
A
[49 nt withheld, positions 6411-6459]
CCTTTGACGTTGGAGTCCACGTTCTTT
[37 nt withheld, positions 6487-6523]
ACCCTATCTCGGTCTATTCTTTTGATTTATAAGGGATTTTGCCGATTTCGGCCTATTGGTTAAAAAATGA
GCTGATTTAACAAAAATTTAACGCGAATTTTAACAAAATATTAACGTTTACAATTTCCTGATGCGGTATT
TTCTCCTTACGCATCTGTGCGGTATTTCACACCGCATAGATCCGTCGAGTTCAAGAGAAAAAAAAAGAAA
AAGCAAAAAGAAAAAAGGAAAGCGCGCCTCGTTCAGAATGACACGTATAGAATGATGCATTACCTTGTCA
TCTTCAGTATCATACTGTTCGTATACATACTTACTGACATTCATAGGTATACATATATACACATGTATAT
ATATCGTATGCTGCAGCTTTAAATAATCGGTGTCACTACATAAGAACACCTTTGGTGGAGGGAACATCGT
TGGTACCATTGGGCGAGGTGGCTTCTCTTATGGCAACCGCAAGAGCCTTGAACGCACTCTCACTACGGTG
ATGATCATTCTTGCCTCGCAGACAATCAACGTGGAGGGTAATTCTGCTAGCCTCTGCAAAGCTTTCAAGA
AAATGCGGGATCATCTCGCAAGAGAGATCTCCTACTTTCTCCCTTTGCAAACCAAGTTCGACAACTGCGT
ACGGCCTGTTCGAAAGATCTACCACCGCTCTGGAAAGTGCCTCATCCAAAGGCGCAAATCCTGATCCAAA
CCTTTTTACTCCACGCGCCAGTAGGGCCTCTTTAAAAGCTTGACCGAGAGCAATCCCGCAGTCTTCAGTG
GTGTGATGGTCGTCTATGTGTAAGTCACCAATGCACTCAACGATTAGCGACCAGCCGGAATGCTTGGCCA
GAGCATGTATCATATGGTCCAGAAACCCTATACCTGTGTGGACGTTAATCACTTGCGATTGTGTGGCCTG
TTCTGCTACTGCTTCTGCCTCTTTTTCTGGGAAGATCGAGTGCTCTATCGCTAGGGGACCACCCTTTAAA
GAGATCGCAATCTGAATCTTGGTTTCATTTGTAATACGCTTTACTAGGGCTTTCTGCTCTGTCATCTTTG
CCTTCGTTTATCTTGCCTGCTCATTTTTTAGTATATTCTTCGAAGAAATCACATTACTTTATATAATGTA
TAATTCATTATGTGATAATGCCAATCGCTAAGAAAAAAAAAGAGTCATCCGCTAGGGGAAAAAAAAAAAT
GAAAATCATTACCGAGGCATAAAAAAATATAGAGTGTACTAGAGGAGGCCAAGAGTAATAGAAAAAGAAA
ATTGCGGGAAAGGACTGTGTTATGACTTCCCTGACTAATGCCGTGTTCAAACGATACCTGGCAGTGACTC
CTAGCGCTCACCAAGCTCTTAAAACGGGAATTTATGGTGCACTCTCAGTACAATCTGCTCTGATGCCGCA
TAGTTAAGCCAGCCCCGACACCCGCCAACACGCGCTGACGCGCCCTGACGGGCTTGTCTGCTCCCGGCAT
CCGCTTACAGACAAGCTGTGACCGTCTCCGGGAGCTGCATGTGTCAGAGGTTTTCACCGTCATCACCGAA
ACGCGCGA
Features (pLannotate 1.2.2; 29 found; start..end, strand, type, name):
     70..573     -  misc_feature   CEN/ARS: S. cerevisiae CEN6 centromere fused to an autonomously replicating sequence
    610..714     +  promoter       AmpR promoter: bla
    715..1575    +  CDS            AmpR: β-lactamase; bla; confers resistance to ampicillin, carbenicillin, and related antibiotics
   1746..2334    +  rep_origin     ori: high-copy-number ColE1/pMB1/pBR322/pUC origin of replication
   2517..2609    +  CDS            lacI (fragment): lac repressor; lacI; The lac repressor binds to the lac operator to inhibit transcription in E. coli. This inhibition can be relieved by adding lactose or isopropyl-β-D-thiogalactopyranoside (IPTG).
   2622..2643    +  protein_bind   CAP binding site: CAP binding activates transcription in the presence of cAMP. E. coli catabolite activator protein
   2658..2688    +  promoter       lac promoter: promoter for the E. coli lac operon
   2696..2712    +  protein_bind   lac operator: The lac repressor binds to the lac operator to inhibit transcription in E. coli. This inhibition can be relieved by adding lactose or isopropyl-β-D-thiogalactopyranoside (IPTG). lac repressor encoded by lacI
   2757..2775    +  promoter       T3 promoter: promoter for bacteriophage T3 RNA polymerase
   2799..3240    +  promoter       GAL1 promoter: S. cerevisiae GAL1; inducible promoter, regulated by Gal4
   3255..3278    +  misc_feature   MCS (fragment): pBluescript multiple cloning site
   3284..4000    +  CDS            SCFP3A: monomeric optimized variant of ECFP (Kremers et al., 2006) mammalian codon-optimized
   4025..4149    +  protein_bind   attR1: mutant version of attR; recombination site for the Gateway® LR reaction LR Clonase™
   4174..4204    +  promoter       lac UV5 promoter: E. coli lac promoter with an "up" mutation
   4228..4257    +  promoter       cat promoter (fragment): promoter of the E. coli cat gene encoding chloramphenicol acetyltransferase
   4258..4917    +  CDS            CmR: chloramphenicol acetyltransferase; cat; confers resistance to chloramphenicol
   5099..5257    +  CDS            ccdA (fragment): CCDA_ECO57 - Also known as H, letA. Experimental evidence at protein level: Swiss-Prot protein existence level 1. Antitoxin component of a type II toxin-antitoxin (TA) system which inhibits the post-segregational killing (PSK) of plasmid-free cells, also referred to as a plasmid addiction system. Binds to and blocks the activity of CcdB; will also remove bound CcdB protein from the CcdB-GyrA complex by forming a CcdA-CcdB complex, a process termed rejuvenation. Functions as a transcriptional corepressor for the ccdAB operon, repression also requires CcdB (By similarity). From Escherichia coli
   5262..5564    +  CDS            ccdB: CCDB_ECOLI - Also known as G, letB, letD. Experimental evidence at protein level: Swiss-Prot protein existence level 1. Toxic component of a type II toxin-antitoxin (TA) system, functioning in plasmid maintainence. Responsible for the post- segregational killing (PSK) of plasmid-free cells, also referred to as a plasmid addiction system. Half-life of over 2 hours. Cell killing by CcdB is accompanied by filamentation, defects in chromosome and plasmid segregation, defects in cell division, formation of anucleate cells, decreased DNA synthesis and plasmid loss. Interferes with the activity of DN
   5608..5732    -  protein_bind   attR2: mutant version of attR; recombination site for the Gateway® LR reaction LR Clonase™
   5739..5986    +  terminator     CYC1 terminator: S. cerevisiae CYC1; transcription terminator for CYC1
   6005..6023    -  promoter       T7 promoter: promoter for bacteriophage T7 RNA polymerase
   6031..6186    +  CDS            lacZα (fragment): LacZα fragment of β-galactosidase; lacZ fragment
   6194..6649    +  rep_origin     f1 ori (sequence partly withheld): f1 bacteriophage origin of replication; arrow indicates direction of (+) strand synthesis
   6650..6701    -  misc_feature   bom (fragment): basis of mobility region from pBR322
   6909..7568    -  CDS            HIS3: imidazoleglycerol-phosphate dehydratase, required for histidine biosynthesis; S. cerevisiae HIS3; yeast auxotrophic marker
   7569..7755    -  promoter       HIS3 promoter: S. cerevisiae HIS3
   7805..7885    +  CDS            MRM1 (fragment): MRM1_YEAST - Also known as PET56 From Saccharomyces cerevisiae (strain ATCC 204508 / S288c) (Baker's yeast).
   7886..7935    -  misc_feature   bom (fragment): basis of mobility region from pBR322
   8037..1       -  CDS            rop (fragment) (across the origin): Rop protein, which maintains plasmids at low copy number; rop
