[The description below was written by a language model from this plasmid's Addgene catalogue record and pLannotate feature annotations shown in this document.]
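Description:
pAG413GAL-Cerulean-ccdB is an empty Gateway destination vector for galactose-inducible protein expression in Saccharomyces cerevisiae, built on the pRS413 shuttle backbone. In yeast it is maintained as a low-copy centromeric plasmid through a CEN6/ARS element and selected by complementation of histidine auxotrophy with the HIS3 marker, driven by its own promoter. In E. coli it replicates from a ColE1/pUC-type origin and carries the β-lactamase gene for ampicillin resistance. An f1 origin and remnants of the pBluescript-derived lacZα/MCS region, with flanking T3 and T7 promoters, are also present.

The expression unit consists of the Gal4-regulated GAL1 promoter, followed by a cyan fluorescent protein coding sequence, the Gateway cassette and the CYC1 transcription terminator. The catalogue names the fluorescent protein Cerulean, while automated annotation matched it to the closely related ECFP variant SCFP3A. The cassette is bounded by attR1 and attR2 and contains a chloramphenicol acetyltransferase gene plus the ccdB toxin gene. Because CcdB is toxic to ordinary E. coli strains, the unrecombined vector must be propagated in a ccdB-tolerant strain, with chloramphenicol and ampicillin together maintaining the cassette. An LR recombination with an entry clone replaces the CmR–ccdB segment with the gene of interest, and ccdB counterselection eliminates unreacted vector. The resulting clone expresses the protein with Cerulean fused at its N terminus.

The plasmid belongs to a suite of yeast Gateway vectors intended for high-throughput genetic analysis. The fluorescent tag would suit tracking the expressed fusion in living cells. The depositor notes that the full sequence is provided for reference only and may not match the plasmid exactly.
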