Addgene plasmid #14405: pAG413GAL-Cerulean-ccdB
Purpose: (Empty Backbone)
Depositing lab: Susan Lindquist. Depositing organization: Whitehead Institute for Biomedical Research. Publication: A suite of Gateway cloning vectors for high-throughput genetic analysis in Saccharomyces cerevisiae. Alberti S, Gitler AD, Lindquist S. Yeast. 2007 Oct . 24(10):913-9. 10.1002/yea.1502 PubMed 17583893.
Backbone
  Vector backbone: pRS413
  Vector type: Yeast Expression ; Gateway Destination
  Selectable markers: HIS3
Growth in bacteria
  Bacterial resistance: Chloramphenicol and Ampicillin, 25 & 100 μg/mL
  Growth temperature: 37°C
  Growth strain: ccdB Survival
  Growth instructions: DB3.1, ccdB Survival
  Copy number: Unknown
Gene/Insert
  Gene/Insert name: None
  Tag / fusion protein: Cerulean (N terminal on backbone)
  Cloning method: Gateway Cloning
  Sequencing primers: 5′ EGFP-C
Terms and licenses: Academic/Nonprofit Terms; Industry Terms: Not Available to Industry
Depositor comments: Type of plasmid: CEN. This plasmid contains the Gateway technology from Invitrogen; Invitrogen requires purchasing of Gateway Clonase for carrying out the Gateway recombinational cloning reaction http://www.invitrogen.com Please note that the full plasmid sequence is provided as a reference only, and may not match the exact sequence of the plasmid.
How to cite: pAG413GAL-Cerulean-ccdB was a gift from Susan Lindquist (Addgene plasmid # 14405 ; http://n2t.net/addgene:14405 ; RRID:Addgene_14405)
