>Addgene plasmid #14405 | pAG413GAL-Cerulean-ccdB | addgene partial sequence | sequence record 21089 | 14405 with pRS_marker
GTTTTAGAGCTTGGTGAGCGCTAGGAGTCACTGCCAGGTATCGTTTGAACACGGCATTAGTCAGGGAAGT
CATAACACAGTCCTTTCCCGCAATTTTCTTTTTCTATTACTCTTGGCCTCCTCTAGTACACTCTATATTT
TTTTATGCCTCGGTAATGATTTTCATTTTTTTTTTTCCACCTAGCGGATGACTCTTTTTTTTTCTTAGCG
ATTGGCATTATCACATAATGAATTATACATTATATAAAGTAATGTGATTTCTTCGAAGAATATACTAAAA
AATGAGCAGGCAAGATAAACGAAGGCAAAGATGACAGAGCAGAAAGCCCTAGTAAAGCGTATTACAAATG
AAACCAAGATTCAGATTGCGATCTCTTTAAAGGGTGGTCCCCTAGCGATAGAGCACTCGATCTTCCCAGA
AAAAGAGGCAGAAGCAGTAGCAGAACAGGCCACACAATCGCAAGTGATTAACGTCCACACAGGTATAGGG
TTTCTGGACCATATGATACATGCTCTGGCCAAGCATTCCGGCTGGTCGCTAATCGTTGAGTGCATTGGTG
ACTTACACATAGACGACCATCACACCACTGAAGACTGCGGGATTGCTCTCGGTCAAGCTTTTAAAGAGGC
CCTAGGGGCCGTGCGTGGAGTAAAAAGGTTTGGATCAGGATTTGCGCCTTTGGATGAGGCAC
