>Addgene plasmid #14405 | pAG413GAL-Cerulean-ccdB | addgene partial sequence | sequence record 21090 | 14405 with EXFP-R
TAGCCTTCGGGCATGGCGGACTTGAAGAAGTCGTGCTGCTTCATGTGGTCGGGGTAGCGGGCGAAGCACT
GCACGCCCCAGGTCAGGGTGGTCACGAGGGTGGGCCAGGGCACGGGCAGCTTGCCGGTGGTGCAGATGAA
CTTCAGGGTCAGCTTGCCGTAGGTGGCATCGCCCTCGCCCTCGCCGGACACGCTGAACTTGTGGCCGTTT
ACGTCGCCGTCCAGCTCGACCAGGATGGGCACCACCCCGGTGAACAGCTCCTCGCCCTTGCTCACCATTT
TGTCCCGGGGGATCCACTAGTTCTAGAATCCGGGGTTTTTTCTCCTTGACGTTAAAGTATAGAGGTATAT
TAACAATTTTTTGTTGATACTTTTATTACATTTGAATAAGAAGTAATACAAACCGAAAATGTTGAAAGTA
TTAGTTAAAGTGGTTATGCAGTTTTTGCATTTATATATCTGTTAATAGATCAAAAATCATCGCTTCGCTG
ATTAATTACCCCAGAAATAAGGCTAAAAAACTAATCGCATTATCATCCTATGGTTGTTAATTTGATTCGT
TCATTTGAAGGTTTGTGGGGCCAGGTTACTGCCAATTTTTCCTCTTCATAACCATAAAAGCTAGTATTGT
AGAATCTTTATTGTT
